Addgene plasmid #26043: pOPINE
Depositing lab: Ray Owens. Depositing organization: University of Oxford. Publication: A versatile ligation-independent cloning method suitable for high-throughput expression screening applications. Berrow NS, Alderton D, Sainsbury S, Nettleship J, Assenberg R, Rahman N, Stuart DI, Owens RJ. Nucleic Acids Res. 2007 . 35(6):e45. 10.1093/nar/gkm047 PubMed 17317681.
Backbone
  Vector backbone: pTriEx-2
  Backbone manufacturer: Novagen
  Backbone size w/o insert (bp): 5457
  Vector type: Mammalian Expression, Bacterial Expression, Insect Expression
Growth in bacteria
  Bacterial resistance: Ampicillin, 100 μg/mL
  Growth temperature: 37°C
  Growth strain: DH5alpha
  Copy number: High Copy
Gene/Insert
  Gene/Insert name: His-lacZ-KHHHHHH
  Tag / fusion protein: MAHHHHHHSSG (N terminal on insert); KHHHHHH (C terminal on insert)
  Cloning method: Restriction Enzyme; 5′ cloning site NcoI (unknown if destroyed); 3′ cloning site MscI (unknown if destroyed)
  Sequencing primers: 5′ T7; 3′ T7-term
Resource information
  A portion of this plasmid was derived from a plasmid made by: pTriEx obtained from Merck
Terms and licenses: Academic/Nonprofit Terms; Industry Terms: Not Available to Industry
Depositor comments: Promoters/baculoviral recombination sites: T7lacO, CMV enhancer and beta-actin promoter, p10 promoter/lef-2 and 1629 baculo elements.
How to cite: pOPINE was a gift from Ray Owens (Addgene plasmid # 26043 ; http://n2t.net/addgene:26043 ; RRID:Addgene_26043)
