[The description below was written by a language model from this plasmid's Addgene catalogue record and pLannotate feature annotations shown in this document.]
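Description:
pOPINE is a multi-host protein expression vector built on the Novagen pTriEx-2 backbone and designed so that a single construct can be tested in E. coli, insect cells and mammalian cells. It is propagated in E. coli as a high-copy plasmid through a ColE1/pUC-type origin and is selected with ampicillin via the β-lactamase gene.

Three promoter systems are stacked upstream of the cloning region. A CMV enhancer with the chicken β-actin promoter and associated intron sequence drives mammalian expression. A T7 promoter with an adjacent lac operator gives IPTG-regulated expression in T7 polymerase-bearing bacteria. The baculovirus p10 promoter drives late expression in insect cells. Downstream, a rabbit β-globin polyadenylation signal and a T7 terminator end the eukaryotic and bacterial transcripts respectively. The whole cassette is flanked by the lef2/ORF603 and ORF1629 baculovirus regions, which allow homologous recombination with baculoviral DNA to generate recombinant virus. A loxP site, whose purpose the record does not state, lies beyond the ORF1629 arm.

The cloning position is occupied by a lacZα stuffer with its own lac promoter, operator and CAP site, which presumably permits blue/white discrimination of parental vector from recombinants once the stuffer is replaced. A hexahistidine coding sequence follows it, corresponding to the recorded C-terminal KHHHHHH tag for affinity purification. The catalogue entry also lists an N-terminal MAHHHHHHSSG tag, but the feature table annotates only the downstream His tag. The associated publication describes ligation-independent cloning for high-throughput expression screening, which is the vector's intended use.
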