Features (pLannotate 1.2.2; 23 found; start..end, strand, type, name):
      4..39      +  CDS            lef2 (fragment): baculovirus late expression factor 2
    181..1008    +  misc_recomb    baculovirus recombination region (lef2/ORF603): contains ORF603 and part of lef2
   1020..1078    +  misc_recomb    baculovirus recombination region (ORF603) (fragment): contains ORF603 and part of lef2
   1140..1443    +  enhancer       CMV enhancer: human cytomegalovirus immediate early enhancer
   1449..1726    +  promoter       chicken β-actin promoter: No description available
   1727..1862    +  intron         hybrid intron (fragment): hybrid between chicken β-actin (CBA) and minute virus of mice (MMV) introns (Gray et al., 2011)
   1951..2081    +  intron         chimeric intron (fragment): chimera between introns from chicken β-actin and rabbit β-globin
   2150..2168    +  promoter       T7 promoter: promoter for bacteriophage T7 RNA polymerase
   2169..2193    +  protein_bind   lac operator: The lac repressor binds to the lac operator to inhibit transcription in E. coli. This inhibition can be relieved by adding lactose or isopropyl-β-D-thiogalactopyranoside (IPTG). lac repressor encoded by lacI
   2209..2318    +  promoter       p10 promoter: baculovirus promoter for expression in insect cells
   2409..2430    +  protein_bind   CAP binding site: CAP binding activates transcription in the presence of cAMP. E. coli catabolite activator protein
   2445..2475    +  promoter       lac promoter: promoter for the E. coli lac operon
   2483..2499    +  protein_bind   lac operator: The lac repressor binds to the lac operator to inhibit transcription in E. coli. This inhibition can be relieved by adding lactose or isopropyl-β-D-thiogalactopyranoside (IPTG). lac repressor encoded by lacI
   2519..2692    +  CDS            lacZα: LacZα fragment of β-galactosidase; lacZ fragment
   2722..2739    +  CDS            7xHis (fragment): 6xHis affinity tag
   2751..2819    +  CDS            HBB (fragment): HBB_PONPY - Experimental evidence at transcript level: Swiss-Prot protein existence level 2. Involved in oxygen transport from the lung to the various peripheral tissues. From Pongo pygmaeus (Bornean orangutan).
   2894..2949    +  polyA_signal   β-globin poly(A) signal: rabbit β-globin polyadenylation signal (Gil and Proudfoot, 1987)
   3037..3084    +  terminator     T7 terminator: transcription terminator for bacteriophage T7 RNA polymerase
   3097..3802    +  misc_recomb    baculovirus recombination region (ORF1629): contains part of ORF1629
   3811..3844    +  protein_bind   loxP: Cre-mediated recombination occurs in the 8-bp core sequence (GCATACAT). Cre recombinase
   4012..4599    -  rep_origin     ori: high-copy-number ColE1/pMB1/pBR322/pUC origin of replication
   4612..5472    -  CDS            AmpR: β-lactamase; bla; confers resistance to ampicillin, carbenicillin, and related antibiotics
   5473..5524    -  promoter       AmpR promoter (fragment): bla
>Addgene plasmid #26043 | pOPINE | depositor full sequence | sequence record 12219 | Author sequence
TCCTGCATCTTTTAATCAAATCCCAAGATGTGTATAAACGCGCCGGTATGTACAGGAAGAGGTTTATACT
AAACTGTTACATTGCAAACGTGGTTTCGTGTGCCAAGTGTGAAAACCGATGTTTAATCAAGGCTCTGACG
CATTTCTACAACCACGACTCCAAGTGTGTGGGTGAAGTCATGCATCTTTTAATCAAATCCCAAGATGTGT
ATAAACCACCAAACTGCCAAAAAATGAAAACTGTCGACAAGCTCTGTCCGTTTGCTGGCAACTGCAAGGG
TCTCAATCCTATTTGTAATTATTGAATAATAAAACAATTATAAATGTCAAATTTGTTTTTTATTAACGAT
ACAAACCAAACGCAACAAGAACATTTGTAGTATTATCTATAATTGAAAACGCGTAGTTATAATCGCTGAG
GTAATATTTAAAATCATTTTCAAATGATTCACAGTTAATTTGCGACAATATAATTTTATTTTCACATAAA
CTAGACGCCTTGTCGTCTTCTTCTTCGTATTCCTTCTCTTTTTCATTTTTCTCTTCATAAAAATTAACAT
AGTTATTATCGTATCCATATATGTATCTATCGTATAGAGTAAATTTTTTGTTGTCATAAATATATATGTC
TTTTTTAATGGGGTGTATAGTACCGCTGCGCATAGTTTTTCTGTAATTTACAACAGTGCTATTTTCTGGT
AGTTCTTCGGAGTGTGTTGCTTTAATTATTAAATTTATATAATCAATGAATTTGGGATCGTCGGTTTTGT
ACAATATGTTGCCGGCATAGTACGCAGCTTCTTCTAGTTCAATTACACCATTTTTTAGCAGCACCGGATT
AACATAACTTTCCAAAATGTTGTACGAACCGTTAAACAAAAACAGTTCACCTCCCTTTTCTATACTATTG
TCTGCGAGCAGTTGTTTGTTGTTAAAAATAACAGCCATTGTAATGAGACGCACAAACTAATATCACAAAC
TGGAAATGTCTATCAATATATAGTTGCTGATGGCCGGCCGTAATGAGACGCACAAACTAATATCACAAAC
TGGAAATGTCTATCAATATATAGTTGCTCTAGTTATTAATAGTAATCAATTACGGGGTCATTAGTTCATA
GCCCATATATGGAGTTCCGCGTTACATAACTTACGGTAAATGGCCCGCCTGGCTGACCGCCCAACGACCC
CCGCCCATTGACGTCAATAATGACGTATGTTCCCATAGTAACGCCAATAGGGACTTTCCATTGACGTCAA
TGGGTGGAGTATTTACGGTAAACTGCCCACTTGGCAGTACATCAAGTGTATCATATGCCAAGTACGCCCC
CTATTGACGTCAATGACGGTAAATGGCCCGCCTGGCATTATGCCCAGTACATGACCTTATGGGACTTTCC
TACTTGGCAGTACATCTACGTATTAGTCATCGCTATTACCATGCATGGTCGAGGTGAGCCCCACGTTCTG
CTTCACTCTCCCCATCTCCCCCCCCTCCCCACCCCCAATTTTGTATTTATTTATTTTTTAATTATTTTGT
GCAGCGATGGGGGCGGGGGGGGGGGGGGGGCGCGCGCCAGGCGGGGCGGGGCGGGGCGAGGGGCGGGGCG
GGGCGAGGCGGAGAGGTGCGGCGGCAGCCAATCAGAGCGGCGCGCTCCGAAAGTTTCCTTTTATGGCGAG
GCGGCGGCGGCGGCGGCCCTATAAAAAGCGAAGCGCGCGGCGGGCGGGAGTCGCTGCGCGCTGCCTTCGC
CCCGTGCCCCGCTCCGCCGCCGCCTCGCGCCGCCCGCCCCGGCTCTGACTGACCGCGTTACTCCCACAGG
TGAGCGGGCGGGACGGCCCTTCTCCTTCGGGCTGTAATTAGCGCTTGGTTTAATGACGGCTTGTTTCTTT
TCTGTGGCTGCGTGAAAGCCTTGAGGGGCTCCGGGAGGGCCCTTTGTGCGGGGGGAGCGGCTCGGGGCTG
TCCGCGGGGGGACGGCTGCCTTCGGGGGGGACGGGGCAGGGCGGGGTTCGGCTTCTGGCGTGTGACCGGC
GGCTCTAGAGCCTCTGCTAACCATGTTCATGCCTTCTTCTTTTTCCTACAGCTCCTGGGCAACGTGCTGG
TTATTGTGCTGTCTCATCATTTTGGCAAAGAATTGGATCGGACCGAAATTAATACGACTCACTATAGGGG
AATTGTGAGCGGATAACAATTCCCCGGAGTTAATCCGGGACCTTTAATTCAACCCAACACAATATATTAT
AGTTAAATAAGAATTATTATCAAATCATTTGTATATTAATTAAAATACTATACTGTAAATTACATTTTAT
TTACAATCAAAGGAGATATACCATGGCACACCATCACCACCATCACAGCAGCGGTACCGTCGACCCGACT
GGAAAGCGGGCAGTGAGCGCAACGCAATTAATGTGAGTTAGCTCACTCATTAGGCACCCCAGGCTTTACA
CTTTATGCTTCCGGCTCGTATGTTGTGTGGAATTGTGAGCGGATAACAATTTCACACAGGAAACAGCTAT
GACCATGATTACGGATTCACTGGCCGTCGTTTTACAACGTCGTGACTGGGAAAACCCTGGCGTTACCCAA
CTTAATCGCCTTGCAGCACATCCCCCTTTCGCCAGCTGGCGTAATAGCGAAGAGGCCCGCACCGATCGCC
CTTCCCAACAGTTGCGCAGCCTGAATGGCGAATGGCGCCAAGCTTTCTAGACCAGTTTAAACATCACCAT
CACCATCACTAAGTGATTAACCTCAGGTGCAGGCTGCCTATCAGAAGGTGGTGGCTGGTGTGGCCAATGC
CCTGGCTCACAAATACCACTGAGATCGATCTTTTTCCCTCTGCCAAAAATTATGGGGACATCATGAAGCC
CCTTGAGCATCTGACTTCTGGCTAATAAAGGAAATTTATTTTCATTGCAATAGTGTGTTGGAATTTTTTG
TGTCTCTCACTCGGAAGGACATATGGGAGGGCAAATCATTTAAAACATCAGAATGAGTATTTGGTTTAGA
GTTTGGCAACATATGCCCATATGTAACTAGCATAACCCCTTGGGGCCTCTAAACGGGTCTTGAGGGGTTT
TTTGCTGAAAGCATGCGGAGGAAATTCTCCTTGAAGTTTCCCTGGTGTTCAAAGTAAAGGAGTTTGCACC
AGACGCACCTCTGTTCACTGGTCCGGCGTATTAAAACACGATACATTGTTATTAGTACATTTATTAAGCG
CTAGATTCTGTGCGTTGTTGATTTACAGACAATTGTTGTACGTATTTTAATAATTCATTAAATTTATAAT
CTTTAGGGTGGTATGTTAGAGCGAAAATCAAATGATTTTCAGCGTCTTTATATCTGAATTTAAATATTAA
ATCCTCAATAGATTTGTAAAATAGGTTTCGATTAGTTTCAAACAAGGGTTGTTTTTCCGAACCGATGGCT
GGACTATCTAATGGATTTTCGCTCAACGCCACAAAACTTGCCAAATCTTGTAGCAGCAATCTAGCTTTGT
CGATATTCGTTTGTGTTTTGTTTTGTAATAAAGGTTCGACGTCGTTCAAAATATTATGCGCTTTTGTATT
TCTTTCATCACTGTCGTTAGTGTACAATTGACTCGACGTAAACACGTTAAATAGAGCTTGGACATATTTA
ACATCGGGCGTGTTAGCTTTATTAGGCCGATTATCGTCGTCGTCCCAACCCTCGTCGTTAGAAGTTGCTT
CCGAAGACGATTTTGCCATAGCCACACGACGCCTATTAATTGTGTCGGCTAACACGTCCGCGATCAAATT
TGTAGTTGAGCTTTTTGGAATTGCGATCGCATAACTTCGTATAGCATACATTATACGAAGTTATAAGCTC
GGAACGCTGCGCTCGGTCGTTCGGCTGCGGCGAGCGGTATCAGCTCACTCAAAGGCGGTAATACGGTTAT
CCACAGAATCAGGGGATAACGCAGGAAAGAACATGTGAGCAAAAGGCCAGCAAAAGGCCAGGAACCGTAA
AAAGGCCGCGTTGCTGGCGTTTTTCCATAGGCTCCGCCCCCTGACGAGCATCACAAAAATCGACGCTCAA
GTCAGAGGTGGCGAAACCCGACAGGACTATAAAGATACCAGGCGTTTCCCCCTGGAAGCTCCCTCGTGCG
CTCTCCTGTTCCGACCCTGCCGCTTACCGGATACCTGTCCGCCTTTCTCCCTTCGGGAAGCGTGGCGCTT
TCTCAATGCTCACGCTGTAGGTATCTCAGTTCGGTGTAGGTCGTTCGCTCCAAGCTGGGCTGTGTGCACG
AACCCCCCGTTCAGCCCGACCGCTGCGCCTTATCCGGTAACTATCGTCTTGAGTCCAACCCGGTAAGACA
CGACTTATCGCCACTGGCAGCAGCCACTGGTAACAGGATTAGCAGAGCGAGGTATGTAGGCGGTGCTACA
GAGTTCTTGAAGTGGTGGCCTAACTACGGCTACACTAGAAGAACAGTATTTGGTATCTGCGCTCTGCTGA
AGCCAGTTACCTTCGGAAAAAGAGTTGGTAGCTCTTGATCCGGCAAACAAACCACCGCTGGTAGCGGTGG
TTTTTTTGTTTGCAAGCAGCAGATTACGCGCAGAAAAAAAGGATCTCAAGAAGATCCTTTGTTACCAATG
CTTAATCAGTGAGGCACCTATCTCAGCGATCTGTCTATTTCGTTCATCCATAGTTGCCTGACTCCCCGTC
GTGTAGATAACTACGATACGGGAGGGCTTACCATCTGGCCCCAGTGCTGCAATGATACCGCGAGACCCAC
GCTCACCGGCTCCAGATTTATCAGCAATAAACCAGCCAGCCGGAAGGGCCGAGCGCAGAAGTGGTCCTGC
AACTTTATCCGCCTCCATCCAGTCTATTAATTGTTGCCGGGAAGCTAGAGTAAGTAGTTCGCCAGTTAAT
AGTTTGCGCAACGTTGTTGCCATTGCTACAGGCATCGTGGTGTCACGCTCGTCGTTTGGTATGGCTTCAT
TCAGCTCCGGTTCCCAACGATCAAGGCGAGTTACATGATCCCCCATGTTGTGCAAAAAAGCGGTTAGCTC
CTTCGGTCCTCCGATCGTTGTCAGAAGTAAGTTGGCCGCAGTGTTATCACTCATGGTTATGGCAGCACTG
CATAATTCTCTTACTGTCATGCCATCCGTAAGATGCTTTTCTGTGACTGGTGAGTACTCAACCAAGTCAT
TCTGAGAATAGTGTATGCGGCGACCGAGTTGCTCTTGCCCGGCGTCAATACGGGATAATACCGCGCCACA
TAGCAGAACTTTAAAAGTGCTCATCATTGGAAAACGTTCTTCGGGGCGAAAACTCTCAAGGATCTTACCG
CTGTTGAGATCCAGTTCGATGTAACCCACTCGTGCACCCAACTGATCTTCAGCATCTTTTACTTTCACCA
GCGTTTCTGGGTGAGCAAAAACAGGAAGGCAAAATGCCGCAAAAAAGGGAATAAGGGCGACACGGAAATG
TTGAATACTCATACTCTTCCTTTTTCAATATTATTGAAGCATTTATCAGGGTTATTGTCTCATGTCCGCG
CGTT
