>Addgene plasmid #26043 | pOPINE | addgene partial sequence | sequence record 32151 | 26043 with pCAG-F
AGAATTATTATCAAATCATTTGTATATTAATTAAAATACTATACTGTAAATTACATTTTATTTACAATCA
AAGGAGATATACCATGGCACACCATCACCACCATCACAGCAGCGGTACCGTCGACCCGACTGGAAAGCGG
GCAGTGAGCGCAACGCAATTAATGTGAGTTAGCTCACTCATTAGGCACCCCAGGCTTTACACTTTATGCT
TCCGGCTCGTATGTTGTGTGGAATTGTGAGCGGATAACAATTTCACACAGGAAACAGCTATGACCATGAT
TACGGATTCACTGGCCGTCGTTTTACAACGTCGTGACTGGGAAAACCCTGGCGTTACCCAACTTAATCGC
CTTGCAGCACATCCCCCTTTCGCCAGCTGGCGTAATAGCGAAGAGGCCCGCACCGATCGCCCTTCCCAAC
AGTTGCGCAGCCTGAATGGCGAATGGCGCCAAGCTTTCTAGACCAGTTTAAACATCACCATCACCATCAC
TAAGTGATTAACCTCAGGTGCAGGCTGCCTATCAGAAGGTGGTGGCTGGTGTGGCCAATGCCCTGGCTCA
CAAATACCACTGAGATCGATCTTTTTCCCTCTGCCAAAAATTATGGGGACATCATGAAGCCCCTTGAGCA
TCTGACTTCTGGCTAATAAAGGAAATTTATTTTCATTGCAATAGTG
