>Addgene plasmid #26043 | pOPINE | addgene partial sequence | sequence record 32152 | 26043 with lac_promoter
TTTCACACAGGAAACAGCTATGACCATGATTACGGATTCACTGGCCGTCGTTTTACAACGTCGTGACTGG
GAAAACCCTGGCGTTACCCAACTTAATCGCCTTGCAGCACATCCCCCTTTCGCCAGCTGGCGTAATAGCG
AAGAGGCCCGCACCGATCGCCCTTCCCAACAGTTGCGCAGCCTGAATGGCGAATGGCGCCAAGCTTTCTA
GACCAGTTTAAACATCACCATCACCATCACTAAGTGATTAACCTCAGGTGCAGGCTGCCTATCAGAAGGT
GGTGGCTGGTGTGGCCAATGCCCTGGCTCACAAATACCACTGAGATCGATCTTTTTCCCTCTGCCAAAAA
TTATGGGGACATCATGAAGCCCCTTGAGCATCTGACTTCTGGCTAATAAAGGAAATTTATTTTCATTGCA
ATAGTGTGTTGGAATTTTTTGTGTCTCTCACTCGGAAGGACATATGGGAGGGCAAATCATTTAAAACATC
AGAATGAGTATTTGGTTTAGAGTTTGGCAACATATGCCCATATGTAACTAGCATAACCCCTTGGGGCCTC
TAAACGGGTCTTGAGGGGTTTTTTGCTGAAAGCATGCGGAGGAAATTCTCCTTGAAGTTTCCCTGGTGTT
CAAAGTAAAGGAGTTTGCACCAGACGCACCTCTGTTCACTGGTCCGGCGTATTAAAACACGATACATTGT
TATTAGTACATTTATTAAGCGCTAGATTCTGTGCGTTGTTGATTTACAGACAATTGTTGTACGTATTTTA
ATAA
